Addgene plasmid #157698: pcDNA5-FRT-TO-FH-Nsp8_GC3opt
Purpose: mammalian expression of N-terminally Flag-His8 tagged SARS-CoV-2 Nsp8 under control of a tetracycline-inducible promoter
Depositing lab: David Tollervey. Depositing organization: University of Edinburgh. Publication: Integrative vectors for regulated expression of SARS-CoV-2 proteins implicated in RNA metabolism. Bresson S, Robertson N, Sani E, Turowski TW, Shchepachev V, Kompauerova M, Spanos C, Helwak A, Tollervey D. Wellcome Open Res. 2020 Nov 3;5:261. doi: 10.12688/wellcomeopenres.16322.1. eCollection 2020. PubMed 33313418.
Backbone
  Vector backbone: pcDNA5-FRT-TO
  Backbone manufacturer: Thermo Fisher
  Vector type: Mammalian Expression
  Selectable markers: Hygromycin
Growth in bacteria
  Bacterial resistance: Ampicillin, 100 μg/mL
  Growth temperature: 37°C
  Growth strain: DH5alpha
  Copy number: High Copy
Gene/Insert
  Gene/Insert name: FH-Nsp8_GC3opt
  Species: SARS-CoV-2
  Mutation: codon optimized; gene expression was optimized by increasing the GC3 content within codons
  Entrez Gene: ORF1ab (a.k.a. GU280_gp01)
  Tag / fusion protein: Flag-His8 (N terminal on backbone)
  Cloning method: Restriction Enzyme; 5′ cloning site Unknown (unknown if destroyed); 3′ cloning site Unknown (unknown if destroyed)
Resource information
  A portion of this plasmid was derived from a plasmid made by: IDT
Terms and licenses: Academic/Nonprofit Terms; Industry Terms
How to cite: pcDNA5-FRT-TO-FH-Nsp8_GC3opt was a gift from David Tollervey (Addgene plasmid # 157698 ; http://n2t.net/addgene:157698 ; RRID:Addgene_157698)
