[The description below was written by a language model from this plasmid's Addgene catalogue record and pLannotate feature annotations shown in this document.]
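Description:
pcDNA5-FRT-TO-FH-Nsp8_GC3opt is a mammalian expression plasmid built on the commercial pcDNA5-FRT-TO backbone and designed for tetracycline-inducible expression of SARS-CoV-2 non-structural protein 8 (Nsp8), one of the mature products of the ORF1ab polyprotein. In bacteria it is maintained as a high-copy plasmid through a ColE1/pUC-type origin and selected with ampicillin via the β-lactamase gene. A partial f1 origin and remnants of lac regulatory sequence are also annotated in the backbone.

The expression cassette consists of the human CMV immediate-early enhancer and promoter followed by two short tet operator elements, which the annotation tool labels as fragments of other tet-regulated promoters. In cells that produce the Tet repressor, these operators keep transcription off until tetracycline or doxycycline is added. Downstream lies the Nsp8 coding sequence, detected as a fragment of the SARS-CoV-2 replicase polyprotein; the Nsp10 function text attached to that hit is generic polyprotein annotation rather than a description of this insert. The sequence was synthesised with codon optimisation that raises GC content at third codon positions to improve expression. It carries an N-terminal Flag-His8 tag supplied by the backbone, which is not separately annotated, and it ends at the bovine growth hormone polyadenylation signal.

A single FRT site sits directly upstream of a hygromycin resistance gene followed by an SV40 poly(A) signal, with no full promoter annotated in front of it. In this arrangement, Flp-mediated recombination into a genomic FRT site in a compatible host cell line is expected to activate hygromycin resistance, allowing selection of stable single-site integrants. The associated publication describes these plasmids as integrative vectors for regulated expression of SARS-CoV-2 proteins implicated in RNA metabolism. The tandem tag is suited to detection and affinity purification.
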