Features (pLannotate 1.2.2; 21 found; start..end, strand, type, name):
    126..505     +  enhancer       CMV enhancer: human cytomegalovirus immediate early enhancer
    506..709     +  promoter       CMV promoter: human cytomegalovirus (CMV) immediate early promoter
    711..730     +  promoter       PLtetO-1 promoter (fragment): modified phage lambda PL promoter with tet operator sites (Lutz and Bujard, 1997)
    732..751     +  promoter       PLtetO-1 promoter (fragment): modified phage lambda PL promoter with tet operator sites (Lutz and Bujard, 1997)
    759..792     +  promoter       TRE3GV promoter (fragment): 3rd-generation Tet-responsive promoter that can be activated by binding of Tet-On® 3G, optimized for retroviral and lentiviral vectors
    953..1561    +  CDS            R1A_SARS2 (fragment): Experimental evidence at protein level: Swiss-Prot protein existence level 1. [Non-structural protein 10]: Plays a pivotal role in viral transcription by stimulating both nsp14 3'-5' exoribonuclease and nsp16 2'-O-methyltransferase activities. Therefore plays an essential role in viral mRNAs cap methylation. From Severe acute respiratory syndrome coronavirus 2 (2019-nCoV) (SARS-CoV-2).
   1621..1845    +  polyA_signal   bGH poly(A) signal: bovine growth hormone polyadenylation signal
   1849..1870    +  promoter       SV40 promoter (fragment): SV40 enhancer and early promoter
   1891..2124    +  rep_origin     f1 ori (fragment) (sequence partly withheld): f1 bacteriophage origin of replication; arrow indicates direction of (+) strand synthesis
   2129..2176    +  protein_bind   FRT: FLP-mediated recombination occurs in the 8-bp core sequence TCTAGAAA (Turan and Bode, 2011). FLP recombinase from the Saccharomyces cerevisiae 2μ plasmid
   2184..3206    +  CDS            HygR: aminoglycoside phosphotransferase from E. coli; aph(4)-Ia; confers resistance to hygromycin
   3216..3341    +  CDS            ble (fragment): BLE_KLEPN - Experimental evidence at protein level: Swiss-Prot protein existence level 1. Binding protein with a strong affinity to the bleomycin family of antibiotics. Binds to CL990; an antimitotic-antibiotic compound. From Klebsiella pneumoniae.
   3336..3457    +  polyA_signal   SV40 poly(A) signal: SV40 polyadenylation signal
   3530..3546    -  protein_bind   lac operator: The lac repressor binds to the lac operator to inhibit transcription in E. coli. This inhibition can be relieved by adding lactose or isopropyl-β-D-thiogalactopyranoside (IPTG). lac repressor encoded by lacI
   3554..3584    -  promoter       lac promoter: promoter for the E. coli lac operon
   3599..3620    -  protein_bind   CAP binding site: CAP binding activates transcription in the presence of cAMP. E. coli catabolite activator protein
   3633..3725    -  CDS            lacI (fragment): lac repressor; lacI; The lac repressor binds to the lac operator to inhibit transcription in E. coli. This inhibition can be relieved by adding lactose or isopropyl-β-D-thiogalactopyranoside (IPTG).
   3908..4496    -  rep_origin     ori: high-copy-number ColE1/pMB1/pBR322/pUC origin of replication
   4667..5527    -  CDS            AmpR: β-lactamase; bla; confers resistance to ampicillin, carbenicillin, and related antibiotics
   5528..5632    -  promoter       AmpR promoter: bla
   5691..5743    -  misc_feature   bom (fragment): basis of mobility region from pBR322
>Addgene plasmid #157698 | pcDNA5-FRT-TO-FH-Nsp8_GC3opt | addgene full sequence | sequence record 307862 | Addgene NGS Result
TGAGTAGTGCGCGAGCAAAATTTAAGCTACAACAAGGCAAGGCTTGACCGACAATTGCATGAAGAATCTG
CTTAGGGTTAGGCGTTTTGCGCTGCTTCGCGATGTACGGGCCAGATATACGCGTTGACATTGATTATTGA
CTAGTTATTAATAGTAATCAATTACGGGGTCATTAGTTCATAGCCCATATATGGAGTTCCGCGTTACATA
ACTTACGGTAAATGGCCCGCCTGGCTGACCGCCCAACGACCCCCGCCCATTGACGTCAATAATGACGTAT
GTTCCCATAGTAACGCCAATAGGGACTTTCCATTGACGTCAATGGGTGGAGTATTTACGGTAAACTGCCC
ACTTGGCAGTACATCAAGTGTATCATATGCCAAGTACGCCCCCTATTGACGTCAATGACGGTAAATGGCC
CGCCTGGCATTATGCCCAGTACATGACCTTATGGGACTTTCCTACTTGGCAGTACATCTACGTATTAGTC
ATCGCTATTACCATGGTGATGCGGTTTTGGCAGTACATCAATGGGCGTGGATAGCGGTTTGACTCACGGG
GATTTCCAAGTCTCCACCCCATTGACGTCAATGGGAGTTTGTTTTGGCACCAAAATCAACGGGACTTTCC
AAAATGTCGTAACAACTCCGCCCCATTGACGCAAATGGGCGGTAGGCGTGTACGGTGGGAGGTCTATATA
AGCAGAGCTCTCCCTATCAGTGATAGAGATCTCCCTATCAGTGATAGAGATCGTCGACGAGCTCGTTTAG
TGAACCGTCAGATCGCCTGGAGACGCCATCCACGCTGTTTTGACCTCCATAGAAGACACCGGGACCGATC
CAGCCTCCGGACTCTAGCGTTTAAACTTAAGCTTGAGATGGACTATAAAGATGACGATGACAAGGCCGCA
GCCGCACATCACCACCATCATCACCATCACGGATCCGGGATGGCCATTGCCAGCGAGTTTAGCAGCCTGC
CTAGCTACGCCGCCTTTGCCACAGCTCAAGAGGCCTATGAACAGGCCGTGGCCAATGGCGATTCTGAGGT
GGTGCTGAAGAAGCTGAAAAAGTCCCTGAACGTGGCCAAGAGCGAGTTCGACAGAGATGCCGCCATGCAG
CGGAAGCTGGAAAAGATGGCCGACCAGGCCATGACACAGATGTACAAGCAGGCCAGAAGCGAGGACAAGC
GGGCCAAAGTGACATCTGCCATGCAGACCATGCTGTTCACCATGCTGAGAAAGCTGGACAACGACGCCCT
GAACAACATCATCAACAACGCCAGAGATGGCTGCGTGCCCCTGAATATCATCCCTCTGACAACCGCCGCC
AAGCTGATGGTGGTCATCCCCGACTACAACACCTACAAGAATACCTGCGACGGCACCACCTTCACCTACG
CCTCTGCTCTGTGGGAGATCCAGCAGGTCGTGGACGCCGATAGCAAGATCGTGCAGCTGAGCGAGATCAG
CATGGACAACAGCCCCAATCTGGCCTGGCCTCTGATTGTGACAGCCCTGAGAGCCAACAGCGCCGTGAAA
CTGCAGGCCTAGGAGATATCCAGCACAGTGGCGGCCGCTCGAGTCTAGAGGGCCCGTTTAAACCCGCTGA
TCAGCCTCGACTGTGCCTTCTAGTTGCCAGCCATCTGTTGTTTGCCCCTCCCCCGTGCCTTCCTTGACCC
TGGAAGGTGCCACTCCCACTGTCCTTTCCTAATAAAATGAGGAAATTGCATCGCATTGTCTGAGTAGGTG
TCATTCTATTCTGGGGGGTGGGGTGGGGCAGGACAGCAAGGGGGAGGATTGGGAAGACAATAGCAGGCAT
GCTGGGGATGCGGTGGGCTCTATGGCTTCTGAGGCGGAAAGAACCAGCTGGGGCTCTAGGGGGTATCCCC
[124 nt withheld, positions 1891-2014]
C
[91 nt withheld, positions 2016-2106]
AGGGTGATGGTTCACGTACCTAGAAGTTCCTATTCCGAAGTTCCTATTCTCTAGAAAGTATAGGAACTTC
CTTGGCCAAAAAGCCTGAACTCACCGCGACGTCTGTCGAGAAGTTTCTGATCGAAAAGTTCGACAGCGTC
TCCGACCTGATGCAGCTCTCGGAGGGCGAAGAATCTCGTGCTTTCAGCTTCGATGTAGGAGGGCGTGGAT
ATGTCCTGCGGGTAAATAGCTGCGCCGATGGTTTCTACAAAGATCGTTATGTTTATCGGCACTTTGCATC
GGCCGCGCTCCCGATTCCGGAAGTGCTTGACATTGGGGAATTCAGCGAGAGCCTGACCTATTGCATCTCC
CGCCGTGCACAGGGTGTCACGTTGCAAGACCTGCCTGAAACCGAACTGCCCGCTGTTCTGCAGCCGGTCG
CGGAGGCCATGGATGCGATCGCTGCGGCCGATCTTAGCCAGACGAGCGGGTTCGGCCCATTCGGACCGCA
AGGAATCGGTCAATACACTACATGGCGTGATTTCATATGCGCGATTGCTGATCCCCATGTGTATCACTGG
CAAACTGTGATGGACGACACCGTCAGTGCGTCCGTCGCGCAGGCTCTCGATGAGCTGATGCTTTGGGCCG
AGGACTGCCCCGAAGTCCGGCACCTCGTGCACGCGGATTTCGGCTCCAACAATGTCCTGACGGACAATGG
CCGCATAACAGCGGTCATTGACTGGAGCGAGGCGATGTTCGGGGATTCCCAATACGAGGTCGCCAACATC
TTCTTCTGGAGGCCGTGGTTGGCTTGTATGGAGCAGCAGACGCGCTACTTCGAGCGGAGGCATCCGGAGC
TTGCAGGATCGCCGCGGCTCCGGGCGTATATGCTCCGCATTGGTCTTGACCAACTCTATCAGAGCTTGGT
TGACGGCAATTTCGATGATGCAGCTTGGGCGCAGGGTCGATGCGACGCAATCGTCCGATCCGGAGCCGGG
ACTGTCGGGCGTACACAAATCGCCCGCAGAAGCGCGGCCGTCTGGACCGATGGCTGTGTAGAAGTACTCG
CCGATAGTGGAAACCGACGCCCCAGCACTCGTCCGAGGGCAAAGGAATAGCACGTACTACGAGATTTCGA
TTCCACCGCCGCCTTCTATGAAAGGTTGGGCTTCGGAATCGTTTTCCGGGACGCCGGCTGGATGATCCTC
CAGCGCGGGGATCTCATGCTGGAGTTCTTCGCCCACCCCAACTTGTTTATTGCAGCTTATAATGGTTACA
AATAAAGCAATAGCATCACAAATTTCACAAATAAAGCATTTTTTTCACTGCATTCTAGTTGTGGTTTGTC
CAAACTCATCAATGTATCTTATCATGTCTGTATACCGTCGACCTCTAGCTAGAGCTTGGCGTAATCATGG
TCATAGCTGTTTCCTGTGTGAAATTGTTATCCGCTCACAATTCCACACAACATACGAGCCGGAAGCATAA
AGTGTAAAGCCTGGGGTGCCTAATGAGTGAGCTAACTCACATTAATTGCGTTGCGCTCACTGCCCGCTTT
CCAGTCGGGAAACCTGTCGTGCCAGCTGCATTAATGAATCGGCCAACGCGCGGGGAGAGGCGGTTTGCGT
ATTGGGCGCTCTTCCGCTTCCTCGCTCACTGACTCGCTGCGCTCGGTCGTTCGGCTGCGGCGAGCGGTAT
CAGCTCACTCAAAGGCGGTAATACGGTTATCCACAGAATCAGGGGATAACGCAGGAAAGAACATGTGAGC
AAAAGGCCAGCAAAAGGCCAGGAACCGTAAAAAGGCCGCGTTGCTGGCGTTTTTCCATAGGCTCCGCCCC
CCTGACGAGCATCACAAAAATCGACGCTCAAGTCAGAGGTGGCGAAACCCGACAGGACTATAAAGATACC
AGGCGTTTCCCCCTGGAAGCTCCCTCGTGCGCTCTCCTGTTCCGACCCTGCCGCTTACCGGATACCTGTC
CGCCTTTCTCCCTTCGGGAAGCGTGGCGCTTTCTCATAGCTCACGCTGTAGGTATCTCAGTTCGGTGTAG
GTCGTTCGCTCCAAGCTGGGCTGTGTGCACGAACCCCCCGTTCAGCCCGACCGCTGCGCCTTATCCGGTA
ACTATCGTCTTGAGTCCAACCCGGTAAGACACGACTTATCGCCACTGGCAGCAGCCACTGGTAACAGGAT
TAGCAGAGCGAGGTATGTAGGCGGTGCTACAGAGTTCTTGAAGTGGTGGCCTAACTACGGCTACACTAGA
AGAACAGTATTTGGTATCTGCGCTCTGCTGAAGCCAGTTACCTTCGGAAAAAGAGTTGGTAGCTCTTGAT
CCGGCAAACAAACCACCGCTGGTAGCGGTGGTTTTTTTGTTTGCAAGCAGCAGATTACGCGCAGAAAAAA
AGGATCTCAAGAAGATCCTTTGATCTTTTCTACGGGGTCTGACGCTCAGTGGAACGAAAACTCACGTTAA
GGGATTTTGGTCATGAGATTATCAAAAAGGATCTTCACCTAGATCCTTTTAAATTAAAAATGAAGTTTTA
AATCAATCTAAAGTATATATGAGTAAACTTGGTCTGACAGTTACCAATGCTTAATCAGTGAGGCACCTAT
CTCAGCGATCTGTCTATTTCGTTCATCCATAGTTGCCTGACTCCCCGTCGTGTAGATAACTACGATACGG
GAGGGCTTACCATCTGGCCCCAGTGCTGCAATGATACCGCGAGACCCACGCTCACCGGCTCCAGATTTAT
CAGCAATAAACCAGCCAGCCGGAAGGGCCGAGCGCAGAAGTGGTCCTGCAACTTTATCCGCCTCCATCCA
GTCTATTAATTGTTGCCGGGAAGCTAGAGTAAGTAGTTCGCCAGTTAATAGTTTGCGCAACGTTGTTGCC
ATTGCTACAGGCATCGTGGTGTCACGCTCGTCGTTTGGTATGGCTTCATTCAGCTCCGGTTCCCAACGAT
CAAGGCGAGTTACATGATCCCCCATGTTGTGCAAAAAAGCGGTTAGCTCCTTCGGTCCTCCGATCGTTGT
CAGAAGTAAGTTGGCCGCAGTGTTATCACTCATGGTTATGGCAGCACTGCATAATTCTCTTACTGTCATG
CCATCCGTAAGATGCTTTTCTGTGACTGGTGAGTACTCAACCAAGTCATTCTGAGAATAGTGTATGCGGC
GACCGAGTTGCTCTTGCCCGGCGTCAATACGGGATAATACCGCGCCACATAGCAGAACTTTAAAAGTGCT
CATCATTGGAAAACGTTCTTCGGGGCGAAAACTCTCAAGGATCTTACCGCTGTTGAGATCCAGTTCGATG
TAACCCACTCGTGCACCCAACTGATCTTCAGCATCTTTTACTTTCACCAGCGTTTCTGGGTGAGCAAAAA
CAGGAAGGCAAAATGCCGCAAAAAAGGGAATAAGGGCGACACGGAAATGTTGAATACTCATACTCTTCCT
TTTTCAATATTATTGAAGCATTTATCAGGGTTATTGTCTCATGAGCGGATACATATTTGAATGTATTTAG
AAAAATAAACAAATAGGGGTTCCGCGCACATTTCCCCGAAAAGTGCCACCTGACGTCGACGGATCGGGAG
ATCTCCCGATCCCCTATGGTGCACTCTCAGTACAATCTGCTCTGATGCCGCATAGTTAAGCCAGTATCTG
CTCCCTGCTTGTGTGTTGGAGGTCGC
